>Addgene plasmid #34372 | KHBD00224 | depositor partial sequence | sequence record 40939 | KHBD00224 sequence 1686 bps
ATGATCTGTCGCCTGTGTCTGAACGCGCTCGACGAGCAGAGCGCGGTGCTACTGTTCGACGGCGCCGGCG
GAGCCAGTGCGCCCGCACCGGATGACGAGGACGACGGCAAGGCGATGCCAGAGAGCTACCTGGTCCAACT
GATCTCGATTCACTTGTACCTCTGCCTCTCCCGCGACGACGCCATCTCCACCTGCATCTGCACCGAGTGC
TGCTCGCAACTGGAGAGCTTCCACAACTTCTGGAAGCTGGTGGAGCTAAAGCAGACGACGCTGTGCAGCC
AGTTTTTGGCTATCGATTGTGATGTCAACTGGTCGGAGGATGGCAGCGAAACGCAGTTGGATGCGCAACC
GCAATTGCTACTGGAGCCGGCGGAGGAGCCCAAAGTGGTGACTCCCACAACGGCGAATAAGTTTCCCTGC
ATGTTCTGCGAGAAGTCATTTAAGATGCGCCGCTACCTGGAGGAGCACATAGCCACCCACACCGGCGACC
GACCCATTGCGTGTCCCTACTGCGAAATGGCCTTCCGCTGCCGTTCGAATATGTACACCCATGTGAAGAG
CAAGCACACCACGCAGTGGCTAAAGGCTCGCGAAGAGCGGGATGCGGCCAAGTCGAATCAGAATCACACG
ACGCCGGAGGAGACCGCTCCAGCAGTTTTAGTTCCTGTCCCTGCTCCTGCTCCTGCTCTTGCTTCCGCTC
CTGCATCTTCTGCTTCTCCTGGAAACACAGTAAATCCCGCTGCTACTGCTACTCCTGCTTCGTCTGCCAC
ACCCACCACCAATCTCGCAGCAGCTCCTTTACCATCGCCACCAACTGTCCAACAGCTGCCGCTGTCGGTA
ATCAAGAGTCAACCCAGCGAGGCCATGAACCTCACCATAACCAAGACACCGCCATCCGGTAGTCGGGGCT
CACGCAATCGATCCAGTCGCCGAAAGACGCACTCGCCCAAAAAGGTCCAGCACACGGAGGGCAGCGATGT
TAGCGACGAGGATTCGCCGCAGAAAAGGCTCAAGGAGAACGAGCTCATACTGGCCAATTATAATGCGGTA
GCCGCTGCTGTCGTGGCAGCCGCTTCGCTAACGGGCAATCCGCCAGGACAACCGGATAGCCTGCAGCAGC
GTCTGTGTGCGAGCCTTTTGCAACAGCAACATCAGGAACAACTCTTTGCTGTCATGTCGGCAACGGCGGC
TGCAGCGGCGGCCGTAGGAACGAGCAGTGCCACAACAACGACGACAACGACAACTGGGACAATGATGGCG
CATCCCTATGGCAACCACCCGCCTTCAGAGACGGATAAACGACCGGCGGCTCCGCTGCAGGCTGTCATCC
ATGCGGCACCCGTTTCGATCATTTGTCCCAATTGCGGTGAGCTTCCTGGCCAGAATCATCGCTGCCTGAG
CAAGCCCAAGTACGCATGCGATGTGTGCGGCAAAAGCTTCAAGATGAAGCGATATTTGGAGGAGCACTTT
GCCACGCACACGGGCGTCAAGCTGCACACCTGCGCCTTCTGTCCCACGGAATTCCGCTCCAAGTCGAATA
TGTACCATCACACTAAGCGCAAGCACAAAGCGGAATGGGAGAGATCGCGAGCCACGCGCTCGGCGGCCAA
GGCTGGCGTCCAGGAGCAGATGCAGCACATCAACCCGTCACAGGCACAGGCTCAGCCGGGTCCTGCGGCC
GCACTC
