>Addgene plasmid #34372 | KHBD00224 | addgene partial sequence | sequence record 42081 | M13-Rev 5'-CAGGAAACAGCTATGACC-3'
ATTTTATTTTGACTGATAGTGACCTGTTCGTTGCAACAAATTGATAAGCAATGCTTTCTTATAATGCCAA
CTTTGTACAAGAAAGTTGGCAAGAGTGCGGCCGCAGGACCCGGCTGAGCCTGTGCCTGTGACGGGTTGAT
GTGCTGCATCTGCTCCTGGACGCCAGCCTTGGCCGCCGAGCGCGTGGCTCGCGATCTCTCCCATTCCGCT
TTGTGCTTGCGCTTAGTGTGATGGTACATATTCGACTTGGAGCGGAATTCCGTGGGACAGAAGGCGCAGG
TGTGCAGCTTGACGCCCGTGTGCGTGGCAAAGTGCTCCTCCAAATATCGCTTCATCTTGAAGCTTTTGCC
GCACACATCGCATGCGTACTTGGGCTTGCTCAGGCAGCGATGATTCTGGCCAGGAAGCTCACCGCAATTG
GGACAAATGATCGAAACGGGTGCCGCATGGATGACAGCCTGCAGCGGAGCCGCCGGTCGTTTATCCGTCT
CTGAAGGCGGGTGGTTGCCATAGGGATGCGCCATCATTGTCCCAGTTGTCGTTGTCGTCGTTGTTGTGGC
ACTGCTCGTTCCTACGGCCGCCGCTGCAGCCGCCGTTGCCGACATGACAGCAAAGAGTTGTTCCTGATGT
TGCTGTTGCAAAAGGCTCGCACACAGACGCTGCTGCAGGCTATCCGGTTGTCCTGGCGGATTGCCCGTTA
GCGAAGCGGCTGCCACGACAGCAGCGGCTAC
