[The description below was written by a language model from this plasmid's Addgene catalogue record.]
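Description:
KHBD00224 is a Gateway clone built on the Invitrogen pDONR221 backbone that carries the open reading frame of the Drosophila melanogaster gene CG12219 (FBgn0043796). The catalogue lists the vector type as a Gateway donor vector, and the insert was introduced by Gateway cloning. With the ORF in place, the plasmid functions as an entry clone in which the insert would be flanked by recombination sites, although no feature table is provided to confirm the exact sites. The backbone without insert is recorded as 2536 bp and the insert as 1686 bp. The plasmid is maintained at high copy number in standard E. coli cloning strains such as DH5alpha and is selected with kanamycin. M13 forward and reverse primer sites flank the insert and are the recorded sequencing primers.

As is typical for an entry-type clone, the plasmid is not itself an expression vector. The record lists no promoter, tag or reporter associated with the ORF, and expression depends on the destination vector into which the insert is transferred by recombination. The depositor notes that ORFs in this collection were cloned open-ended, without a stop codon. This allows in-frame C-terminal fusions to tags or functional domains supplied by a destination vector, and it also means that a stop codon must come from that vector. The clone belongs to a collection associated with a study on automated screening of protein–DNA interactions at Drosophila regulatory elements, so its likely use is as a shuttle resource for moving CG12219 into vectors suited to such interaction assays or other expression formats.
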