Addgene plasmid #34372: KHBD00224
Depositing lab: Bart Deplancke. Depositing organization: Swiss Federal Institute of Technology (EPFL). Publication: Automated protein-DNA interaction screening of Drosophila regulatory elements. Korneel Hens, Jean-Daniel Feuz, Alina Isakova, Antonina Lagovitina, Andreas Massouras, Julien Bryois, Patrick Callaerts, Susan E. Celniker, Bart Deplancke. Nat Methods. 2011 Oct 30;8(12):1065-70. 10.1038/nmeth.1763 PubMed 22037703.
Backbone
  Vector backbone: pDONR221
  Backbone manufacturer: Invitrogen
  Backbone size w/o insert (bp): 2536
  Vector type: Gateway Donor Vector
Growth in bacteria
  Bacterial resistance: Kanamycin, 50 μg/mL
  Growth temperature: 37°C
  Growth strain: DH5alpha
  Copy number: High Copy
Gene/Insert
  Gene/Insert name: CG12219 (alt names: FBgn0043796; CG12219)
  Species: D. melanogaster (fly)
  Insert size (bp): 1686
  Entrez Gene: CG12219 (a.k.a. Dmel_CG12219, BEST:LD26135, Dmel\CG12219)
  Cloning method: Gateway Cloning
  Sequencing primers: 5′ M13F; 3′ M13R
Terms and licenses: Academic/Nonprofit Terms; Industry Terms: Not Available to Industry
Depositor comments: Please note that the ORFs in this collection were cloned open-ended (without a stop codon).
How to cite: KHBD00224 was a gift from Bart Deplancke (Addgene plasmid # 34372 ; http://n2t.net/addgene:34372 ; RRID:Addgene_34372)
